Addgene plasmid #200143: pHHYTK112
Purpose: Type 3a part for Modular Cloning in Yeast
Depositing lab: Johannes Herrmann. Depositing organization: Rheinland-Pfälzische Technische Universität Kaiserslautern. Publication: A modular cloning (MoClo) toolkit for reliable intracellular protein targeting in the yeast Saccharomyces cerevisiae. Simakin P, Koch C, Herrmann JM. Microb Cell. 2023 Feb 28;10(4):78-87. doi: 10.15698/mic2023.04.794. eCollection 2023 Apr 3. PubMed 37009624.
Backbone
  Vector backbone: pYTK001
  Backbone manufacturer: John Dueber Lab, https://doi.org/10.1021/sb500366v
  Vector type: Bacterial Expression, Synthetic Biology
Growth in bacteria
  Bacterial resistance: Chloramphenicol, 25 μg/mL
  Growth temperature: 37°C
  Growth strain: DH5alpha
  Copy number: High Copy
Gene/Insert
  Gene/Insert name: sfGFP1-10
  Species: A. victoria
  Insert size (bp): 639
  Cloning method: Restriction Enzyme; 5′ cloning site BsmBI (destroyed during cloning); 3′ cloning site BsmBI (destroyed during cloning)
Terms and licenses: Academic/Nonprofit Terms; Industry Terms: Not Available to Industry
How to cite: pHHYTK112 was a gift from Johannes Herrmann (Addgene plasmid # 200143 ; http://n2t.net/addgene:200143 ; RRID:Addgene_200143)
