[The description below was written by a language model from this plasmid's Addgene catalogue record and pLannotate feature annotations shown in this document.]
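Description:
pHHYTK112 is a small (about 2.3 kb) part-storage plasmid for the yeast Modular Cloning (MoClo) system, built in the pYTK001 entry vector of the Yeast Toolkit. It is not itself a yeast expression vector: the annotated features include no yeast promoter, terminator, selectable marker or replication origin. It is maintained only in E. coli, using a high-copy ColE1/pUC-type origin and a chloramphenicol acetyltransferase (cat) gene driven by its native promoter. A minimal lambda t0 terminator is annotated between the insert and the end of the cat gene, on the same strand as cat.

The payload is a 639 bp Type 3a part encoding sfGFP1-10, the large fragment of split superfolder GFP derived from Aequorea victoria, comprising the first ten beta-strands of the barrel. The automated annotation labels this roughly 640 nt region as a fragment of an enhanced cyan-emitting GFP. This most likely reflects a best match to a related Aequorea GFP variant, and the catalogue identity of sfGFP1-10 should be taken as correct. The part was inserted through BsmBI sites that were destroyed during cloning, as is usual for toolkit entry vectors. In the toolkit's Golden Gate scheme, a Type 3a part occupies the N-terminal portion of a coding sequence and is combined with a downstream 3b part, a promoter and a terminator to assemble a full transcription unit.

sfGFP1-10 is essentially non-fluorescent alone and regains fluorescence only when complemented by the short GFP11 strand. Within a toolkit designed for intracellular protein targeting in Saccharomyces cerevisiae, the part would suit compartment-specific split-GFP reporters for probing protein localisation or topology, although the record does not state a specific application.
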