Features (pLannotate 1.2.2; 5 found; start..end, strand, type, name):
     11..646     +  CDS            Enhanced Cyan-Emitting GFP (fragment): Enhanced Cyan-Emitting GFP is a basic (constitutively fluorescent) cyan fluorescent protein published in 2002, derived from Aequorea victoria.
    666..700     -  terminator     lambda t0 terminator: minimal transcription terminator from phage lambda (Scholtissek and Grosse, 1987)
    774..1430    -  CDS            cat: CAT_ECOLX - Experimental evidence at protein level: Swiss-Prot protein existence level 1. This enzyme is an effector of chloramphenicol resistance in bacteria. From Escherichia coli. This protein is used as a marker in many commonly used cloning vectors, such as pACYC184.
   1431..1528    -  promoter       cat promoter: promoter of the E. coli cat gene encoding chloramphenicol acetyltransferase
   1612..2200    +  rep_origin     ori: high-copy-number ColE1/pMB1/pBR322/pUC origin of replication
>Addgene plasmid #200143 | pHHYTK112 | addgene full sequence | sequence record 392123 | Addgene NGS Result
TCGGTCTCATATGTCTAAAGGTGAAGAATTGTTTACTGGTGTTGTTCCAATTTTGGTTGAATTGGATGGT
GATGTTAATGGTCATAAATTTTCTGTTAGAGGTGAAGGTGAAGGTGATGCTACTATTGGTAAATTGACTT
TGAAATTTATTTGTACTACTGGTAAATTGCCAGTTCCATGGCCAACTTTGGTTACTACTTTGACTTATGG
TGTTCAATGTTTTTCTAGATATCCAGATCATATGAAACAACATGATTTTTTTAAATCTGCTATGCCAGAA
GGTTATGTTCAAGAAAGAACTATTTCTTTTAAAGATGATGGTAAATATAAAACTAGAGCTGTTGTTAAAT
TTGAAGGTGATACTTTGGTTAATAGAATTGAATTGAAAGGTACTGATTTTAAAGAAGATGGTAATATTTT
GGGTCATAAATTGGAATATAATTTTAATTCTCATAATGTTTATATTACTGCTGATAAACAAAAAAATGGT
ATTAAAGCTAATTTTACTGTTAGACATAATGTTGAAGATGGTTCTGTTCAATTGGCTGATCATTATCAAC
AAAATACTCCAATTGGTGATGGTCCAGTTTTGTTGCCAGATAATCATTATTTGTCTACTCAAACTGTTTT
GTCTAAAGATCCAAATGGTTCTTGAGACCAGACCAATAAAAAACGCCCGGCGGCAACCGAGCGTTCTGAA
CAAATCCAGATGGAGTTCTGAGGTCATTACTGGATCTATCAACAGGAGTCCAAGCGAGCTCGATATCAAA
TTACGCCCCGCCCTGCCACTCATCGCAGTACTGTTGTAATTCATTAAGCATTCTGCCGACATGGAAGCCA
TCACAAACGGCATGATGAACCTGAATCGCCAGCGGCATCAGCACCTTGTCGCCTTGCGTATAATATTTGC
CCATGGTGAAAACGGGGGCGAAGAAGTTGTCCATATTGGCCACGTTTAAATCAAAACTGGTGAAACTCAC
CCAGGGATTGGCTGAAACGAAAAACATATTCTCAATAAACCCTTTAGGGAAATAGGCCAGGTTTTCACCG
TAACACGCCACATCTTGCGAATATATGTGTAGAAACTGCCGGAAATCGTCGTGGTATTCACTCCAGAGCG
ATGAAAACGTTTCAGTTTGCTCATGGAAAACGGTGTAACAAGGGTGAACACTATCCCATATCACCAGCTC
ACCGTCTTTCATTGCCATACGAAATTCCGGATGAGCATTCATCAGGCGGGCAAGAATGTGAATAAAGGCC
GGATAAAACTTGTGCTTATTTTTCTTTACGGTCTTTAAAAAGGCCGTAATATCCAGCTGAACGGTCTGGT
TATAGGTACATTGAGCAACTGACTGAAATGCCTCAAAATGTTCTTTACGATGCCATTGGGATATATCAAC
GGTGGTATATCCAGTGATTTTTTTCTCCATTTTAGCTTCCTTAGCTCCTGAAAATCTCGATAACTCAAAA
AATACGCCCGGTAGTGATCTTATTTCATTATGGTGAAAGTTGGAACCTCTTACGTGCCCGATCAATCATG
ACCAAAATCCCTTAACGTGAGTTTTCGTTCCACTGAGCGTCAGACCCCGTAGAAAAGATCAAAGGATCTT
CTTGAGATCCTTTTTTTCTGCGCGTAATCTGCTGCTTGCAAACAAAAAAACCACCGCTACCAGCGGTGGT
TTGTTTGCCGGATCAAGAGCTACCAACTCTTTTTCCGAAGGTAACTGGCTTCAGCAGAGCGCAGATACCA
AATACTGTTCTTCTAGTGTAGCCGTAGTTAGGCCACCACTTCAAGAACTCTGTAGCACCGCCTACATACC
TCGCTCTGCTAATCCTGTTACCAGTGGCTGCTGCCAGTGGCGATAAGTCGTGTCTTACCGGGTTGGACTC
AAGACGATAGTTACCGGATAAGGCGCAGCGGTCGGGCTGAACGGGGGGTTCGTGCACACAGCCCAGCTTG
GAGCGAACGACCTACACCGAACTGAGATACCTACAGCGTGAGCTATGAGAAAGCGCCACGCTTCCCGAAG
GGAGAAAGGCGGACAGGTATCCGGTAAGCGGCAGGGTCGGAACAGGAGAGCGCACGAGGGAGCTTCCAGG
GGGAAACGCCTGGTATCTTTATAGTCCTGTCGGGTTTCGCCACCTCTGACTTGAGCGTCGATTTTTGTGA
TGCTCGTCAGGGGGGCGGAGCCTATGGAAAAACGCCAGCAACGCGGCCTTTTTACGGTTCCTGGCCTTTT
GCTGGCCTTTTGCTCACATGTTCTTTCCTGCGTTATCCCCTGATTCTGTGGATAACCGTAG
